>Addgene plasmid #190143 | LZ3 iFE | addgene full sequence | sequence record 374873 | Addgene NGS Result
CCGGGAGCTGCATGTGTCAGAGGTTTTCACCGTCATCACCGAAACGCGCGAGACGAAAGGGCCTCGTGAT
ACGCCTATTTTTATAGGTTAATGTCATGATAATAATGGTTTCTTAGACGTCAGGTGGCACTTTTCGGGGA
AATGTGCGCGGAACCCCTATTTGTTTATTTTTCTAAATACATTCAAATATGTATCCGCTCATGAGACAAT
AACCCTGATAAATGCTTCAATAATATTGAAAAAGGAAGAGTATGAGTATTCAACATTTCCGTGTCGCCCT
TATTCCCTTTTTTGCGGCATTTTGCCTTCCTGTTTTTGCTCACCCAGAAACGCTGGTGAAAGTAAAAGAT
GCTGAAGATCAGTTGGGTGCACGAGTGGGTTACATCGAACTGGATCTCAACAGCGGTAAGATCCTTGAGA
GTTTTCGCCCCGAAGAACGTTTTCCAATGATGAGCACTTTTAAAGTTCTGCTATGTGGCGCGGTATTATC
CCGTATTGACGCCGGGCAAGAGCAACTCGGTCGCCGCATACACTATTCTCAGAATGACTTGGTTGAGTAC
TCACCAGTCACAGAAAAGCATCTTACGGATGGCATGACAGTAAGAGAATTATGCAGTGCTGCCATAACCA
TGAGTGATAACACTGCGGCCAACTTACTTCTGACAACGATCGGAGGACCGAAGGAGCTAACCGCTTTTTT
GCACAACATGGGGGATCATGTAACTCGCCTTGATCGTTGGGAACCGGAGCTGAATGAAGCCATACCAAAC
GACGAGCGTGACACCACGATGCCTGTAGCAATGGCAACAACGTTGCGCAAACTATTAACTGGCGAACTAC
TTACTCTAGCTTCCCGGCAACAATTAATAGACTGGATGGAGGCGGATAAAGTTGCAGGACCACTTCTGCG
CTCGGCCCTTCCGGCTGGCTGGTTTATTGCTGATAAATCTGGAGCCGGTGAGCGTGGAAGCCGCGGTATC
ATTGCAGCACTGGGGCCAGATGGTAAGCCCTCCCGTATCGTAGTTATCTACACGACGGGGAGTCAGGCAA
CTATGGATGAACGAAATAGACAGATCGCTGAGATAGGTGCCTCACTGATTAAGCATTGGTAACTGTCAGA
CCAAGTTTACTCATATATACTTTAGATTGATTTAAAACTTCATTTTTAATTTAAAAGGATCTAGGTGAAG
ATCCTTTTTGATAATCTCATGACCAAAATCCCTTAACGTGAGTTTTCGTTCCACTGAGCGTCAGACCCCG
TAGAAAAGATCAAAGGATCTTCTTGAGATCCTTTTTTTCTGCGCGTAATCTGCTGCTTGCAAACAAAAAA
ACCACCGCTACCAGCGGTGGTTTGTTTGCCGGATCAAGAGCTACCAACTCTTTTTCCGAAGGTAACTGGC
TTCAGCAGAGCGCAGATACCAAATACTGTTCTTCTAGTGTAGCCGTAGTTAGGCCACCACTTCAAGAACT
CTGTAGCACCGCCTACATACCTCGCTCTGCTAATCCTGTTACCAGTGGCTGCTGCCAGTGGCGATAAGTC
GTGTCTTACCGGGTTGGACTCAAGACGATAGTTACCGGATAAGGCGCAGCGGTCGGGCTGAACGGGGGGT
TCGTGCACACAGCCCAGCTTGGAGCGAACGACCTACACCGAACTGAGATACCTACAGCGTGAGCTATGAG
AAAGCGCCACGCTTCCCGAAGGGAGAAAGGCGGACAGGTATCCGGTAAGCGGCAGGGTCGGAACAGGAGA
GCGCACGAGGGAGCTTCCAGGGGGAAACGCCTGGTATCTTTATAGTCCTGTCGGGTTTCGCCACCTCTGA
CTTGAGCGTCGATTTTTGTGATGCTCGTCAGGGGGGCGGAGCCTATGGAAAAACGCCAGCAACGCGGCCT
TTTTACGGTTCCTGGCCTTTTGCTGGCCTTTTGCTCACATGTCCTGCAGGCAGCTGCGCGCTCGCTCGCT
CACTGAGGCCGCCCGGGCGTCGGGCGACCTTTGGTCGCCCGGCCTCAGTGAGCGAGCGAGCGCGCAGAGA
GGGAGTGGCCAACTCCATCACTAGGGGTTCCTGCGGCCTCTAGAGGTACCCGTTACATAACTTACGGTAA
ATGGCCCGCCTGGCTGACCGCCCAACGACCCCCGCCCATTGACGTCAATAGTAACGCCAATAGGGACTTT
CCATTGACGTCAATGGGTGGAGTATTTACGGTAAACTGCCCACTTGGCAGTACATCAAGTGTATCATATG
CCAAGTACGCCCCCTATTGACGTCAATGACGGTAAATGGCCCGCCTGGCATTGTGCCCAGTACATGACCT
TATGGGACTTTCCTACTTGGCAGTACATCTACGTATTAGTCATCGCTATTACCATGGTCGAGGTGAGCCC
CACGTTCTGCTTCACTCTCCCCATCTCCCCCCCCTCCCCACCCCCAATTTTGTATTTATTTATTTTTTAA
TTATTTTGTGCAGCGATGGGGGCGGGGGGGGGGGGGGGGCGCGCGCCRGGGGGGGGGGGGGGGGGGGGGG
GGGGGGGSGGGGSGRGGSGGAGAGGTGCGGCGGCAGCCAATCAGAGCGGCGCGCTCCGAAAGTTTCCTTT
TATGGCGAGGCGGCGGCGGCGGCGGCCCTATAAAAAGCGAAGCGCGCGGCGGGCGGGAGTCGCTGCGCGC
TGCCTTCGCCCCGTGCCCCGCTCCGCCGCCGCCTCGCGCCGCCCGCCCCGGCTCTGACTGACCGCGTTAC
TCCCACAGGTGAGCGGGCGGGACGGCCCTTCTCCTCCGGGCTGTAATTAGCTGAGCAAGAGGTAAGGGTT
TAAGGGATGGTTGGTTGGTGGGGTATTAATGTTTAATTACCTGGAGCACCTGCCTGAAATCACTTTTTTT
CAGGTTGGACCGGTGCCACCATGGACTATAAGGACCACGACGGAGACTACAAGGATCATGATATTGATTA
CAAAGACGATGACGATAAGATGGCCCCAAAGAAGAAGCGGAAGGTCGGTATCCACGGAGTCCCAGCAGCC
GACAAGAAGTACAGCATCGGCCTGGACATCGGCACCAACTCTGTGGGCTGGGCCGTGATCACCGACGAGT
ACAAGGTGCCCAGCAAGAAATTCAAGGTGCTGGGCAACACCGACCGGCACAGCATCAAGAAGAACCTGAT
CGGAGCCCTGCTGTTCGACAGCGGCGAAACAGCCGAGGCCACCCGGCTGAAGAGAACCGCCAGAAGAAGA
TACACCAGACGGAAGAACCGGATCTGCTATCTGCAAGAGATCTTCAGCAACGAGATGGCCAAGGTGGACG
ACAGCTTCTTCCACAGACTGGAAGAGTCCTTCCTGGTGGAAGAGGATAAGAAGCACGAGCGGCACCCCAT
CTTCGGCAACATCGTGGACGAGGTGGCCTACCACGAGAAGTACCCCACCATCTACCACCTGAGAAAGAAA
CTGGTGGACAGCACCGACAAGGCCGACCTGCGGCTGATCTATCTGGCCCTGGCCCACATGATCAAGTTCC
GGGGCCACTTCCTGATCGAGGGCGACCTGAACCCCGACAACAGCGACGTGGACAAGCTGTTCATCCAGCT
GGTGCAGACCTACAACCAGCTGTTCGAGGAAAACCCCATCAACGCCAGCGGCGTGGACGCCAAGGCCATC
CTGTCTGCCAGACTGAGCAAGAGCAGACGGCTGGAAAATCTGATCGCCCAGCTGCCCGGCGAGAAGAAGA
ATGGCCTGTTCGGAAACCTGATTGCCCTGAGCCTGGGCCTGACCCCCAACTTCAAGAGCAACTTCGACCT
GGCCGAGGATGCCAAACTGCAGCTGAGCAAGGACACCTACGACGACGACCTGGACAACCTGCTGGCCCAG
ATCGGCGACCAGTACGCCGACCTGTTTCTGGCCGCCAAGAACCTGTCCGACGCCATCCTGCTGAGCGACA
TCCTGAGAGTGAACACCGAGATCACCAAGGCCCCCCTGAGCGCCTCTATGATCAAGAGATACGACGAGCA
CCACCAGGACCTGACCCTGCTGAAAGCTCTCGTGCGGCAGCAGCTGCCTGAGAAGTACAAAGAGATTTTC
TTCGACCAGAGCAAGAACGGCTACGCCGGCTACATTGACGGCGGAGCCAGCCAGGAAGAGTTCTACAAGT
TCATCAAGCCCATCCTGGAAAAGATGGACGGCACCGAGGAACTGCTCGTGAAGCTGAACAGAGAGGACCT
GCTGCGGAAGCAGCGGACCTTCGACAACGGCAGCATCCCCCACCAGATCCACCTGGGAGAGCTGCACGCC
ATTCTGCGGCGGCAGGAAGATTTTTACCCATTCCTGAAGGACAACCGGGAAAAGATCGAGAAGATCCTGA
CCTTCCGCATCCCCTACTACGTGGGCCCTCTGGCCAGGGGAAACAGCAGATTCGCCTGGATGACCAGAAA
GAGCGAGGAAACCATCACCCCCTGGAACTTCGAGGAAGTGGTGGACAAGGGCGCTTCCGCCCAGAGCTTC
ATCGAGCGGATGACCAACTTCGATAAGAACCTGCCCAACGAGAAGGTGCTGCCCAAGCACAGCCTGCTGT
ACGAGTACTTCACCGTGTATAACGAGCTGACCAAAGTGAAATACGTGACCGAGGGAATGAGAAAGCCCGC
CTTCCTGAGCGGCGAGCAGAAAAAGGCCATCGTGGACCTGCTGTTCAAGACCAACCGGAAAGTGACCGTG
AAGCAGCTGAAAGAGGACTACTTCAAGAAAATCGAGTGCTTCGACTCCGTGGAAATCTCCGGCGTGGAAG
ATCGGTTCAACGCCTCCCTGGGCACATACCACGATCTGCTGAAAATTATCAAGGACAAGGACTTCCTGGA
CAATGAGGAAAACGAGGACATTCTGGAAGATATCGTGCTGACCCTGACACTGTTTGAGGACAGAGAGATG
ATCGAGGAACGGCTGAAAACCTATGCCCACCTGTTCGACGACAAAGTGATGAAGCAGCTGAAGCGGCGGA
GATACACCGGCTGGGGCAGGCTGAGCCGGAAGCTGATCAACGGCATCCGGGACAAGCAGTCCGGCAAGAC
AATCCTGGATTTCCTGAAGTCCGACGGCTTCGCCTGCAGAAACTTCATGCAGCTGATCCACGACGACAGC
CTGACCTTTAAAGAGGACATCCAGAAAGCCCAGGTGTCCGGCCAGGGCGATAGCCTGCACGAGCACATTG
CCAATCTGGCCGGCAGCCCCGCCATTAAGAAGGGCATCCTGCAGACAGTGAAGGTGGTGGACGAGCTCGT
GAAAGTGATGGGCCGGCACAAGCCCGAGAACATCGTGATCGAAATGGCCAGAGAGAACCAGATCACCCAG
AAGGGACAGAAGAACAGCCGCGAGAGAATGAAGCGGATCGAAGAGGGCATCAAAGAGCTGGGCAGCCAGA
TCCTGAAAGAACACCCCGTGGAAAACACCCAGCTGCAGAACGAGAAGCTGTACCTGTACTACCTGCAGAA
TGGGCGGGATATGTACGTGGACCAGGAACTGGACATCAACCGGCTGTCCGACTACGATGTGGACCATATC
GTGCCTCAGAGCTTTCTGAAGGACGACTCCATCGACAACAAGGTGCTGACCAGAAGCGACAAGAACCGGG
GCAAGAGCGACAACGTGCCCTCCGAAGAGGTCGTGAAGAAGATGAAGAACTACTGGCGGCAGCTGCTGAA
CGCCAAGCTGATTACCCAGAGAAAGTTCGACAATCTGACCAAGGCCGAGAGAGGCGGCCTGAGCGAACTG
GATAAGGCCATGTTCATCAAGAGACAGCTGGTGGAAACCCGGCAGATCACAAAGCACGTGGCACAGATCC
TGGACTCCCGGATGAACACTAAGTACGACGAGAATGACAAGCTGATCCGGGAAGTGAAAGTGATCACCCT
GAAGTCCAAGCTGGTGTCCGATTTCCGGAAGGATTTCCAGTTTTACAAAGTGCGCGAGATCAACAAATAC
CACCACGCCCACGACGCCTACCTGAACGCCGTCGTGGGAACCGCCCTGATCAAAAAGTACCCTAAGCTGG
AAAGCGAGTTCGTGTACGGCGACTACAAGGTGTACGACGTGCGGAAGATGATCGCCAAGAGCGAGCAGGA
AATCGGCAAGGCTACCGCCAAGTACTTCTTCTACAGCAACATCATGAACTTTTTCAAGACCGAGATTACC
CTGGCCAACGGCGAGATCCGGAAGCGGCCTCTGATCGAGACAAACGGCGAAACCGGGGAGATCGTGTGGG
ATAAGGGCCGGGATTTTGCCACCGTGCGGAAAGTGCTGAGCATGCCCCAAGTGAATATCGTGAAAAAGAC
CGAGGTGCAGACAGGCGGCTTCAGCAAAGAGTCTATCCTGCCCAAGAGGAACAGCGATAAGCTGATCGCC
AGAAAGAAGGACTGGGACCCTAAGAAGTACGGCGGCTTCGACAGCCCCACCGTGGCCTATTCTGTGCTGG
TGGTGGCCAAAGTGGAAAAGGGCAAGTCCAAGAAACTGAAGAGTGTGAAAGAGCTGCTGGGGATCACCAT
CATGGAAAGAAGCAGCTTCGAGAAGAATCCCATCGACTTTCTGGAAGCCAAGGGCTACAAAGAAGTGAAA
AAGGACCTGATCATCAAGCTGCCTAAGTACTCCCTGTTCGAGCTGGAAAACGGCCGGAAGAGAATGCTGG
CCTCTGCCGGCGAACTGCAGAAGGGAAACGAACTGGCCCTGCCCTCCAAATATGTGAACTTCCTGTACCT
GGCCAGCCACTATGAGAAGCTGAAGGGCTCCCCCGAGGATAATGAGCAGAAACAGCTGTTTGTGGAACAG
CACAAGCACTACCTGGACGAGATCATCGAGCAGATCAGCGAGTTCTCCAAGAGAGTGATCCTGGCCGACG
CTAATCTGGACAAAGTGCTGTCCGCCTACAACAAGCACCGGGATAAGCCCATCAGAGAGCAGGCCGAGAA
TATCATCCACCTGTTTACCCTGACCAATCTGGGAGCCCCTGCCGCCTTCAAGTACTTTGACACCACCATC
GACCGGAAGAGGTACACCAGCACCAAAGAGGTGCTGGACGCCACCCTGATCCACCAGAGCATCACCGGCC
TGTACGAGACACGGATCGACCTGTCTCAGCTGGGAGGCGACAAAAGGCCGGCGGCCACGAAAAAGGCCGG
CCAGGCAAAAAAGAAAAAGGGCGGCGGATCTGGTGGTGGGTCTGGCGGAGGCTCG
[1002 nt withheld, positions 7196-8197]
GGTGGTTCTCCAAAGAAGAAGCGGAAGGTCTAGCCTAGAGCTCGCTGATCAGCCTCGACTGTGCCTTCTA
GTTGCCAGCCATCTGTTGTTTGCCCCTCCCCCGTGCCTTCCTTGACCCTGGAAGGTGCCACTCCCACTGT
CCTTTCCTAATAAAATGAGGAAATTGCATCGCATTGTCTGAGTAGGTGTCATTCTATTCTGGGGGGTGGG
GTGGGGCAGGACAGCAAGGGGGAGGATTGGGAAGAGAATAGCAGGCATGCTGGGGAGCGGCCGCAGGAAC
CCCTAGTGATGGAGTTGGCCACTCCCTCTCTGCGCGCTCGCTCGCTCACTGAGGCCGGGCGACCAAAGGT
CGCCCGACGCCCGGGCTTTGCCCGGGCGGCCTCAGTGAGCGAGCGAGCGCGCAGCTGCCTGCAGGGGCGC
CTGATGCGGTATTTTCTCCTTACGCATCTGTGCGGTATTTCACACCGCATA
[95 nt withheld, positions 8669-8763]
T
[46 nt withheld, positions 8765-8810]
C
[141 nt withheld, positions 8812-8952]
CCTTTGACGTTGGAGTCCACGTTCTTT
[37 nt withheld, positions 8980-9016]
ACTCTATCTCGGGCTATTCTTTTGATTTATAAGGGATTTTGCCGATTTCGGTCTATTGGTTAAAAAATGA
GCTGATTTAACAAAAATTTAACGCGAATTTTAACAAAATATTAACGTTTACAATTTTATGGTGCACTCTC
AGTACAATCTGCTCTGATGCCGCATAGTTAAGCCAGCCCCGACACCCGCCAACACCCGCTGACGCGCCCT
GACGGGCTTGTCTGCTCCCGGCATCCGCTTACAGACAAGCTGTGACCGTCT
Features (pLannotate 1.2.2; 18 found; start..end, strand, type, name):
     17..52      -  CDS            rop (fragment): Rop protein, which maintains plasmids at low copy number; rop
    147..251     +  promoter       AmpR promoter: bla
    252..1112    +  CDS            AmpR: β-lactamase; bla; confers resistance to ampicillin, carbenicillin, and related antibiotics
   1283..1871    +  rep_origin     ori: high-copy-number ColE1/pMB1/pBR322/pUC origin of replication
   1944..1971    +  repeat_region  AAV2 ITR (fragment): inverted terminal repeat of adeno-associated virus serotype 2 inverted
   2000..2027    +  repeat_region  AAV2 ITR (fragment): inverted terminal repeat of adeno-associated virus serotype 2 inverted
   2081..2366    +  enhancer       CMV enhancer: human cytomegalovirus immediate early enhancer; contains an 18-bp deletion relative to the standard CMV enhancer
   2368..2645    +  promoter       chicken β-actin promoter: No description available
   2646..2873    +  intron         hybrid intron: hybrid between chicken β-actin (CBA) and minute virus of mice (MMV) introns (Gray et al., 2011)
   3011..4612    +  CDS            Cas9(N): N-terminal portion of Streptococcus pyogenes Cas9 (Zetsche et al., 2015)
   4613..7111    +  CDS            Cas9(C): C-terminal portion of Streptococcus pyogenes Cas9 (Zetsche et al., 2015)
   7112..7159    +  CDS            nucleoplasmin NLS: bipartite nuclear localization signal from nucleoplasmin
   7199..8197    +  CDS            POLB (sequence withheld): DPOLB_HUMAN - Experimental evidence at protein level: Swiss-Prot protein existence level 1. Repair polymerase that plays a key role in base-excision repair. Has 5'-deoxyribose-5-phosphate lyase (dRP lyase) activity that removes the 5' sugar phosphate and also acts as a DNA polymerase that adds one nucleotide to the 3' end of the arising single-nucleotide gap. Conducts 'gap-filling' DNA synthesis in a stepwise distributive fashion rather than in a processive fashion as for other DNA polymerases. From Homo sapiens (Human).
   8256..8367    +  polyA_signal   bGH poly(A) signal: bovine growth hormone polyadenylation signal
   8472..8612    +  repeat_region  AAV2 ITR: inverted terminal repeat of adeno-associated virus serotype 2 inverted
   8617..8668    -  misc_feature   bom (fragment): basis of mobility region from pBR322
   8687..9142    +  rep_origin     f1 ori (sequence partly withheld): f1 bacteriophage origin of replication; arrow indicates direction of (+) strand synthesis
   9143..9192    -  misc_feature   bom (fragment): basis of mobility region from pBR322
