[The description below was written by a language model from this plasmid's Addgene catalogue record and pLannotate feature annotations shown in this document.]
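Description:
LZ3 iFE is a mammalian expression CRISPR plasmid built on the pX165 backbone that produces a fusion of the LZ3 variant of Streptococcus pyogenes Cas9 with human DNA polymerase β (POLB). The sequenced plasmid is about 9.3 kb. It is propagated in E. coli through a high-copy ColE1/pUC-type origin and selected with ampicillin via the β-lactamase gene and its own promoter. An f1 phage origin is also present, along with short remnants of pBR322 rop and bom sequences.

The payload is a single Pol II expression cassette. A CMV enhancer, chicken β-actin promoter and a hybrid CBA/MVM intron drive the roughly 5.3 kb open reading frame, which is codon optimized for mammalian cells. According to the catalogue entry, it begins with an N-terminal 3xFLAG tag, although this tag is not called in the feature table. The Cas9 coding region is annotated as contiguous N- and C-terminal portions. It is followed by a bipartite nucleoplasmin nuclear localization signal and then the POLB coding sequence, with a bovine growth hormone polyadenylation signal ending the transcript. POLB is a base-excision repair enzyme that fills short gaps in a distributive, nucleotide-by-nucleotide fashion. No guide RNA cassette is annotated, so the guide would presumably be supplied from a separate construct.

AAV2 ITR sequences flank the cassette, but only the downstream repeat is annotated as complete and the upstream one appears as short fragments. The record does not describe any use for AAV packaging. The associated work concerns "frame editors" for precise, template-free frameshifting, and this plasmid serves as the LZ3 Cas9-based version of the iFE editor for expression in mammalian cells.
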