Addgene plasmid #190143: LZ3 iFE
Purpose: Expresses LZ3Cas9-POLB (LZ3 iFE)
Depositing lab: Timothy Lu. Depositing organization: Massachusetts Institute of Technology. Publication: Frame Editors for Precise, Template-Free Frameshifting. Nakade S, Nakamae K, Tang T-C, Yu D, Sakuma T, Yamamoto T, Lu TK. bioRxiv 2022.12.05.518807 10.1101/2022.12.05.518807.
Backbone
  Vector backbone: pX165
  Vector type: Mammalian Expression, CRISPR
Growth in bacteria
  Bacterial resistance: Ampicillin, 100 μg/mL
  Growth temperature: 37°C
  Growth strain: DH5alpha
  Copy number: Unknown
Gene/Insert
  Gene/Insert name: LZ3Cas9-POLB (LZ3_iFE)
  Species: H. sapiens (human), Synthetic
  Insert size (bp): 5340
  Mutation: Codon Optimized for mammalian cells
  Tag / fusion protein: 3xFLAG (N terminal on insert)
  Cloning method: Unknown
  Sequencing primers: 5′ Tn5; 3′ Tn5
Resource information
  A portion of this plasmid was derived from a plasmid made by: Feng Zhang
Terms and licenses: Academic/Nonprofit Terms; Industry Terms: Not Available to Industry
Depositor comments: Supplemental GenBank file: LZ3 Cas9 (Plasmid #140561) . Please visit https://doi.org/10.1101/2022.12.05.518807 for bioRxiv preprint.
How to cite: LZ3 iFE was a gift from Timothy Lu (Addgene plasmid # 190143 ; http://n2t.net/addgene:190143 ; RRID:Addgene_190143)
